>Addgene plasmid #161503 | THI ONLY pGAP T- | addgene full sequence | sequence record 326283 | Addgene NGS Result
CGCTGTGAGCAAAAGGCCAGCAAAAGGCCAGGAACCGTAAAAAGGCCGCGTTGCTGGCGTTTTTCCATAG
GCTCCGCCCCCCTGACGAGCATCACAAAAATCGACGCTCAAGTCAGAGGTGGCGAAACCCGACAGGACTA
TAAAGATACCAGGCGTTTCCCCCTGGAAGCTCCCTCGTGCGCTCTCCTGTTCCGACCCTGCCGCTTACCG
GATACCTGTCCGCCTTTCTCCCTTCGGGAAGCGTGGCGCTTTCTCATAGCTCACGCTGTAGGTATCTCAG
TTCGGTGTAGGTCGTTCGCTCCAAGCTGGGCTGTGTGCACGAACCCCCCGTTCAGCCCGACCGCTGCGCC
TTATCCGGTAACTATCGTCTTGAGTCCAACCCGGTAAGACACGACTTATCGCCACTGGCAGCAGCCACTG
GTAACAGGATTAGCAGAGCGAGGTATGTAGGCGGTGCTACAGAGTTCTTGAAGTGGTGGCCTAACTACGG
CTACACTAGAAGAACAGTATTTGGTATCTGCGCTCTGCTGAAGCCAGTTACCTTCGGAAAAAGAGTTGGT
AGCTCTTGATCCGGCAAACAAACCACCGCTGGTAGCGGTGGTTTTTTTGTTTGCAAGCAGCAGATTACGC
GCAGAAAAAAAGGATCTCAAGAAGATCCTTTGATCTTTTCTACGGGGTGGAGCGCAAAAAACCCCGCCCC
TGACAGGGCGGGGTTTTTTCGCGATCGGAGCGGTACTACCATTGACACTACACATCCTTAATTCCAATCC
TGTCTGGCCTCCTTCACCTTTTAACCATCTTGCCCATTCCAACTCGTGTCAGATTGCGTATCAAGTGAAA
AAAAAAAAATTTTAAATCTTTAACCCAATCAGGTAATAACTGTCGCCTCTTTTATCTGCCGCACTGCATG
AGGTGTCCCCTTAGTGGGAAAGAGTACTGAGCCAACCCTGGAGGACAGCAAGGGAAAAATACCTACAACT
TGCTTCATAATGGTCGTAAAAACAATCCTTGTCGGATATAAGTGTTGTAGACTGTCCCTTATCCTCTGCG
ATGTTCTTCCTCTCAAAGTTTGCGATTTCTCTCTATCAGAATTGCCATCAAGAGACTCAGGACTAATTTC
GCAGTCCCACACGCACTCGTACATGATTGGCTGAAATTTCCCTAAAGAATTTCTTTTTCACGAAAATTTT
TTTTTTACACAAGATTTTCAGCAGATATAAAATGGAGAGCAGGACCTCCGCTGTGACTCTTCTTTTTTTT
CTTTTATTCTCACTACATACATTTTAGTTATTCGCCAACATGGACTACAAAGACCATGACGGTGATTATA
AAGATCATGACATCGATTACAAGGATGACGATGACAAGCTCATGGACAAGAAGTACTCCATTGGGCTCGC
TATCGGCACAAACAGCGTCGGCTGGGCCGTCATTACGGACGAGTACAAGGTGCCGAGCAAAAAATTCAAA
GTTCTGGGCAATACCGATCGCCACAGCATAAAGAAGAACCTCATTGGCGCCCTCCTGTTCGACTCCGGGG
AGACGGCCGAAGCCACGCGGCTCAAAAGAACAGCACGGCGCAGATATACCCGCAGAAAGAATCGGATCTG
CTACCTGCAGGAGATCTTTAGTAATGAGATGGCTAAGGTGGATGACTCTTTCTTCCATAGGCTGGAGGAG
TCCTTTTTGGTGGAGGAGGATAAAAAGCACGAGCGCCACCCAATCTTTGGCAATATCGTGGACGAGGTGG
CGTACCATGAAAAGTACCCAACCATATATCATCTGAGGAAGAAGCTTGTAGACAGTACTGATAAGGCTGA
CTTGCGGTTGATCTATCTCGCGCTGGCGCATATGATCAAATTTCGGGGACACTTCCTCATCGAGGGGGAC
CTGAACCCAGACAACAGCGATGTCGACAAACTCTTTATCCAACTGGTTCAGACTTACAATCAGCTTTTCG
AAGAGAACCCGATCAACGCATCCGGAGTTGACGCCAAAGCAATCCTGAGCGCTAGGCTGTCCAAATCCCG
GCGGCTCGAAAACCTCATCGCACAGCTCCCTGGGGAGAAGAAGAACGGCCTGTTTGGTAATCTTATCGCC
CTGTCACTCGGGCTGACCCCCAACTTTAAATCTAACTTCGACCTGGCCGAAGATGCCAAGCTTCAACTGA
GCAAAGACACCTACGATGATGATCTCGACAATCTGCTGGCCCAGATCGGCGACCAGTACGCAGACCTTTT
TTTGGCGGCAAAGAACCTGTCAGACGCCATTCTGCTGAGTGATATTCTGCGAGTGAACACGGAGATCACC
AAAGCTCCGCTGAGCGCTAGTATGATCAAGCGCTATGATGAGCACCACCAAGACTTGACTTTGCTGAAGG
CCCTTGTCAGACAGCAACTGCCTGAGAAGTACAAGGAAATTTTCTTCGATCAGTCTAAAAATGGCTACGC
CGGATACATTGACGGCGGAGCAAGCCAGGAGGAATTTTACAAATTTATTAAGCCCATCTTGGAAAAAATG
GACGGCACCGAGGAGCTGCTGGTAAAGCTTAACAGAGAAGATCTGTTGCGCAAACAGCGCACTTTCGACA
ATGGAAGCATCCCCCACCAGATTCACCTGGGCGAACTGCACGCTATCCTCAGGCGGCAAGAGGATTTCTA
CCCCTTTTTGAAAGATAACAGGGAAAAGATTGAGAAAATCCTCACATTTCGGATACCCTACTATGTAGGC
CCCCTCGCCCGGGGAAATTCCAGATTCGCGTGGATGACTCGCAAATCAGAAGAGACTATCACTCCCTGGA
ACTTCGAGGAAGTCGTGGATAAGGGGGCCTCTGCCCAGTCCTTCATCGAAAGGATGACTAACTTTGATAA
AAATCTGCCTAACGAAAAGGTGCTTCCTAAACACTCTCTGCTGTACGAGTACTTCACAGTTTATAACGAG
CTCACCAAGGTCAAATACGTCACAGAAGGGATGAGAAAGCCAGCATTCCTGTCTGGAGAGCAGAAGAAAG
CTATCGTGGACCTCCTCTTCAAGACGAACCGGAAAGTTACCGTGAAACAGCTCAAAGAGGACTATTTCAA
AAAGATTGAATGTTTCGACTCTGTTGAAATCAGCGGAGTGGAGGATCGCTTCAACGCATCCCTGGGAACG
TATCACGATCTCCTGAAAATCATTAAAGACAAGGACTTCCTGGACAATGAGGAGAACGAGGACATTCTTG
AGGACATTGTCCTCACCCTTACGTTGTTTGAAGATAGGGAGATGATTGAAGAACGCTTGAAAACTTACGC
TCATCTCTTCGACGACAAAGTCATGAAACAGCTCAAGAGGCGCCGATATACAGGATGGGGGCGGCTGTCA
AGAAAACTGATCAATGGGATCCGAGACAAGCAGAGTGGAAAGACAATCCTGGATTTTCTTAAGTCCGATG
GATTTGCCAACAGGAACTTCATGCAGTTGATCCATGATGACTCTCTCACCTTTAAGGAGGACATCCAGAA
AGCACAAGTTTCTGGCCAGGGGGACAGTCTGCACGAGCACATCGCTAATCTTGCAGGTAGCCCAGCTATC
AAAAAGGGAATACTGCAGACCGTTAAGGTCGTGGATGAACTCGTCAAAGTAATGGGAAGGCATAAGCCCG
AGAATATCGTTATCGAGATGGCCCGAGAGAACCAAACTACCCAGAAGGGACAGAAGAACAGTAGGGAAAG
GATGAAGAGGATTGAAGAGGGTATAAAAGAACTGGGGTCCCAAATCCTTAAGGAACACCCAGTTGAAAAC
ACCCAGCTTCAGAATGAGAAGCTCTACCTGTACTACCTGCAGAACGGCAGGGACATGTACGTGGATCAGG
AACTGGACATCAATCGGCTCTCCGACTACGACGTGGATGCCATCGTGCCCCAGTCTTTTCTCAAAGATGA
TTCTATTGATAATAAAGTGTTGACAAGATCCGATAAAAATAGAGGGAAGAGTGATAACGTCCCCTCAGAA
GAAGTTGTCAAGAAAATGAAAAATTATTGGCGGCAGCTGCTGAACGCCAAACTGATCACACAACGGAAGT
TCGATAATCTGACTAAGGCTGAACGAGGTGGCCTGTCTGAGTTGGATAAAGCCGGCTTCATCAAAAGGCA
GCTTGTTGAGACACGCCAGATCACCAAGCACGTGGCCCAAATTCTCGATTCACGCATGAACACCAAGTAC
GATGAAAATGACAAACTGATTCGAGAGGTGAAAGTTATTACTCTGAAGTCTAAGCTAGTCTCAGATTTCA
GAAAGGACTTTCAGTTTTATAAGGTGAGAGAGATCAACAATTACCACCATGCGCATGATGCCTACCTGAA
TGCAGTGGTAGGCACTGCACTTATCAAAAAATATCCCAAGCTTGAATCTGAATTTGTTTACGGAGACTAT
AAAGTGTACGATGTTAGGAAAATGATCGCAAAGTCTGAGCAGGAAATAGGCAAGGCCACCGCTAAGTACT
TCTTTTACAGCAATATTATGAATTTTTTCAAGACCGAGATTACACTGGCCAATGGAGAGATTCGGAAGCG
ACCACTTATCGAAACAAACGGAGAAACAGGAGAAATCGTGTGGGACAAGGGTAGGGATTTCGCGACAGTC
CGGAAGGTCCTGTCCATGCCGCAGGTGAACATCGTTAAAAAGACCGAAGTACAGACCGGAGGCTTCTCCA
AGGAAAGTATCCTCCCGAAAAGGAACAGCGACAAGCTGATCGCACGCAAAAAAGATTGGGACCCCAAGAA
ATACGGCGGATTCGATTCTCCTACAGTCGCTTACAGTGTACTGGTTGTGGCCAAAGTGGAGAAAGGGAAG
TCTAAAAAACTCAAAAGCGTCAAGGAACTGCTGGGCATCACAATCATGGAGCGATCAAGCTTCGAAAAAA
ACCCCATCGACTTTCTCGAGGCGAAAGGATATAAAGAGGTCAAAAAAGACCTCATCATTAAGCTTCCCAA
GTACTCTCTCTTTGAGCTTGAAAACGGCCGGAAACGAATGCTCGCTAGTGCGGGCGAGCTGCAGAAAGGT
AACGAGCTGGCACTGCCCTCTAAATACGTTAATTTCTTGTATCTGGCCAGCCACTATGAAAAGCTCAAAG
GGTCCCCCGAAGATAATGAGCAGAAGCAGCTGTTCGTGGAACAACACAAACACTACCTTGATGAGATCAT
CGAGCAAATAAGCGAATTCTCCAAAAGAGTGATCCTCGCCGACGCTAACCTCGATAAGGTGCTTTCTGCT
TACAATAAGCACAGGGATAAGCCCATCAGGGAGCAGGCAGAAAACATTATCCACTTGTTTACTCTGACCA
ACTTGGGCGCTCCTGCAGCCTTCAAGTACTTCGACACCACCATAGACAGAAAGCGGTACACCTCTACAAA
GGAGGTCCTGGACGCCACACTGATTCATCAGTCAATTACGGGGCTCTATGAAACAAGAATCGACCTCTCT
CAGCTCGGTGGAGACAGCAGGGCTGACCCCAAGAAGAAGAGGAAGGTGTGAGCTTTAGTCAAATATTAAT
CTATTTCACCTGTTCAAACTTTACTTAATGTACAAATGTGGTAGTTATTAGTTTTGCAACGGAACTTGTT
CCATAATCTGGTCCTCTGGGACAGCAAACTGTCTTTCACTAGTAGCGCCAGTTTCGGGAGTCCACACAGC
ATTAGTCACCGGTGCACCAGCACTAATCTCACGACCTTCTGGGTGTTTAAATGGGCAGTTAGGGTTGCGG
CATCCAGCTGCAAACTTACAATCCTCATCAATTGGATGAGTGAAAAAACAGTTTGGTCTGGTACAACTGT
TGCCTTCACGACACAGTACAGGAGTAGTTGCGTGACGTCTTGGGCACTTGTAATTACGGCATGATTTACC
AAATCGACATTGTTCCAAAGCCCTCTGTTGTTTTTGTTGTTTCTCTTCTTCGGTGATCTTGTGTTCAGGT
GATCGATGAGCCTTTGGACAGTCCGGATTAGAGCGCTCCGGGGAGCGCATTATTTGGGTCGGCTACTGTC
ATTGGTTATGATGGCCTTACCGAGCACGAAGGTGGTTGGATAGACCACAACTGGAAACAGTTGTACAAAC
AGATTGCATTCATTTTTGCTTGTATTGGATACTCGATGGCCATCACCGCTCTTATCTGTTTCATCCTCAA
CCGTATTCCATTTTTGCAACTGCGAGCTTCAGAAGAGGCTGAGGAGAAAGGTATGGATGAGGATCAGATT
GGAGAGTTCGCTTATGACTACGTGGAAGTACGTCGTGATTTTTTGGCTTGGGGATCAGGCCCAAACAATG
GCTTCAAGGAGCCGGAAGTTCTGGATCAGGTAGTTCCGGTTAATGATTTCAGCAGTGACCAGAATGTGAC
TAATCAGACCAACGAATCTGAGAAGCAGTAGAGTAAATATAGAGATGATATTTAGTGTATTCTAATGCTT
ATGTAATGTATTAAGCAAAAAGTTGTGTTTATGAGTTAGCATTTGTCTTAGCAAACATAAAATTATGTCG
ACATTTGCAACCCGCATGTCTAGTGTTTTTAGATCGATCTTCGATGTGTAGAATAATGCCTCCACGTGAT
GCCCCGCGATTTTGTTGGGTCGCAATGCCTCCAACATAAACCCATCACGTATAAAAAGCCCTCTTAACCC
TCCCCCCTGTTTCGTTTGCTTCATCACTTAACCTGAACTATCAACATGCCCAAAAAGAAAAGAAAAGTGG
GTAGTATGGCGTCTAACTTCACCCAGTTCGTTCTGGTTGACAACGGTGGTACCGGTGACGTTACCGTTGC
GCCGTCTAACTTCGCGAACGGTGTTGCGGAATGGATCTCTTCTAACTCTCGTTCTCAGGCGTACAAAGTT
ACCTGCTCTGTTCGTCAATCCTCCGCGCAGAACCGTAAATACACCATCAAAGTTGAAGTTCCGAAAGTTG
CGACCCAGACCGTTGGTGGTGTTGAACTGCCGGTTGCGGCGTGGCGTTCTTACCTGAACATGGAACTGAC
CATCCCGATCTTCGCGACCAACTCTGACTGCGAACTGATCGTTAAAGCGATGCAGGGTCTGCTGAAAGAC
GGTAACCCGATCCCGTCTGCGATCGCGGCGAACTCTGGTATCTACTAGGCTTCTGTTTAATTCTGTAGGA
TAAACGAAATAACTGTATCTTTATAATCATCCTTAAGATAGCCCTGGACTCGTCAGACATTAGTTCGCGC
ACATTATTTTCCTCCACTGTCTGCAAACAGCCACACGGCATTTCCCTCTCTAGTTTCATTTATCAAAGTA
GCACAACACGCTAATTGGAGGATCCTTTTTTGTAGAAATGTCTTGGTGTCCTCGTCCAATCAGGTAGCCA
TCTCTGAAATATCTGGCTCCGTTGCAACTCCGAACGACCTGCTGGCAACGTAAAATTCTCCGGGGTAAAA
CTTAAATGTGGAGTAATGGAACCAGAAACGTCTCTTCCCTTCTCTCTCCTTCCACCGCCCGTTACCGTCC
CTAGGAAATTTTACTCTGCTGGAGAGCTTCTTCTACGGCCCCCTTGCAGCAATGCTCTTCCCAGCATTAC
GTTGCGGGTAAAACGGAGGTCGTGTACCCGACCTAGCAGCCCAGGGATGGAAAAGTCCCGGCCGTCGCTG
GCAATAATAGCGGGCGGACGCATGTCATGAGATTATTGGAAACCACCAGAATCGAATATAAAAGGCGAAC
ACCTTTCCCAATTTTGGTTTCTCCTGACCCAAAGACTTTAAATTTAATTTATTTGTCCCTATTTCAATCA
ATTGAACAACTATCAAAACACCATGTTTGGACTGATGAGTCCGTGAGGACGAAACGAGTAAGCTCGTCTC
CAAAGACTCCCTGTTTTCGTTTTAGAGCTAGAAATAGCAAGTTAAAATAAGGCTAGTCCGTTATCAACTT
GAAAAAGTGGCACCGAGTCGGTGCGCGCACATGAGGATCACCCATGTGCTTTTGGCCGGCATGGTCCCAG
CCTCCTCGCTGGCGCCGGCTGGGCAACATGCTTCGGCATGGCGAATGGGACAGCTTTGGACTGCTTTTAG
TGTACATCTGATAATATAGTACTACCACGTATGATAATGTAGAGAATAGGCTTCCTTGTCGAGTGTGTTT
GCAGTTTTCTTGAGTTTCAAGGTTTAAATGCTGGTATATTAGTTCATCGAAGGTTTCAGCCAATAGCACC
TTAAATCAATCAAACTAATTCGACTCTTACGAAAGAGCCTACTGTGTTTAGTATCGAAGTCGTTTACCTT
TCATGTTGAATAGCTTCCTCTCTGACCCTAACATTTCAAGATCCTCCTAAAGTTACCCGGATTGTGAAAT
TCTAATGATCCACCTGCCCAATGCATTTTTTCTTTATTCAGTTTACCTTTTTTACCTAATATACGAGCTT
GTTAAAGTAAGTGGCACTGCAATACTAGGCTTATTGTTGATATTATGATGAATCGTTTTCACAAACTTGA
TTTCCTGTGAACTCACCATGTACTAAGGAAAAAAACATGCATCACCATCTGAATATTTGACCGCTAGCTC
ATGGACATGGAGGCCCAGAATACCCTCCTTGACAGTCTTGACGTGCGCAGCTCAGGGGCATGATGTGACT
GTCGCCCGTACATTTAGCCCATACATCCCCATGTATAATCATTTGCATCCATACATTTTGATGGCCGCAC
GGCGCGAAGCAAAAATTACGGCTCCTCGCTGCAGACCTGCGAGCAGGGAAACGCTCCCCTCACAGACGCG
TTGAATTGTCCCCACGCCGCGCCCCTGTAGAGAAATATAAAAGGTTAGGATTTGCCACTGAGGTTCTTCT
TTCATATACTTCCTTTTAAAATCTTGCTAGGATACAGTTCTCACATCACATCCGAACATAAACAACCATG
GGTACCACTCTTGACGACACGGCTTACCGGTACCGCACCAGTGTCCCGGGGGACGCCGAGGCCATCGAGG
CACTGGATGGGTCCTTCACCACCGACACCGTTTTTCGCGTCACCGCCACCGGGGACGGCTTCACCCTGCG
GGAGGTGCCGGTGGACCCGCCCCTGACCAAGGTGTTCCCCGACGACGAATCGGACGACGAATCGGACGAC
GGGGAGGACGGCGACCCGGACTCCCGGACGTTCGTCGCGTACGGGGACGACGGCGACCTGGCGGGCTTCG
TGGTCGTCTCGTACTCCGGCTGGAACCGCCGGCTGACCGTCGAGGACATCGAGGTCGCCCCGGAGCACCG
GGGGCACGGGGTCGGGCGCGCGTTGATGGGGCTCGCGACGGAGTTCGCCCGCGAGCGGGGCGCCGGGCAC
CTCTGGCTGGAGGTCACCAACGTCAACGCACCGGCGATCCACGCGTACCGGCGGATGGGGTTCACCCTCT
GCGGCCTGGACACCGCCCTGTACGACGGCACCGCCTCGGACGGCGAGCAGGCGCTCTACATGAGCATGCC
CTGCCCCTAATCAGTACTGACAATAAAAAGATTCTTGTTTTCAAGAACTTGTCATTTGTATAGTTTTTTT
ATATTGTAGTTGTTCTATTTTAATCAAATGTTAGCGTGATTTATATTTTTTTTCGCCTCGACATCATCTG
CCCAGATGCGAAGTTAAGTGCGCAGAAAGTAATATCATGCGTCAATCGTATGTGAATGCTGGTCGCTATA
CTGGCTTCATACCCAGCATTGACCTTTGGTATGAGCATCTGAAAAACAACCAGGTGTTGCAAAGTTAAAC
ATCCTTCTTTGTTCATATAGAACCCACTATTCATGGTACTCCCCAATCGAATTTCACATTCTGGTTTTGA
AATTACACACCACGTTAGCTTATAAGATTTCATATAACTTATTGATATACGGTTTCCATTGTTCGAATAG
TTGAGGTTGTATGTAATTCGATTGAAGGGGCCATTTTTGTTTCCTACTTTTCCTGGGAGCTTATCCGATG
CGCTTCAAAGCTGGAATTGTAAATATAGAGAAAAAGAAGGATGTTGTTTTATTCTTGAAAGAGTATAATT
TTACTTCTAGCAACTCTCCCACTTCGCTTGACTTCATTTATTTCTTGGGCACATAGGCGTAGTAATCTAG
ACCAACAGATAATTTGCCGGAATGATATAGCGATTGGAAAATGAACTGAAATTTTTTGCTGTCTTTCAAT
TTGACGGGCAGTTCATCAGGCGCGCCGTGACCGACCATATAAATACGTTGAGAATGTTATTCTTCCTCGT
AGTTGAAGTGGCTTCATAATTTCAGAACTCAATAGATAAACTAGGATGTTTTAAAGCAATTAATGCTCAC
AAGTAAGGAGCGACTCTCTTGCTTTTCGAATACTAAAAGTATCGTCCCAACCCAGAAAAAAAGACCTCTT
AACTGCAAAATAAACTCTATATATTTCTTCTAAAACAGTTTCAGGTTGGATAGTATCGCATTCTCATCAC
TTCTAACTAGTAGGCCATGAGATATATTAACGTTTACTTGAGTTCTAAGTTCTCCGAATTAGATGCACAG
CACAAACAAGATTAGGTTTCACTTGGTACAAAATACGAACAGAGTTTAAGGTCGTAATTTCATTTCGTTA
TTGATCCCCACAATCTATTCTTATCACAGTCATCAGATAGTCGCGAAAAAGCATGCAGAAAAGGGGGTCG
TCCCTATCTAAGTTGTAGCATTACAACAAATATGAC
Features (pLannotate 1.2.2; 12 found; start..end, strand, type, name):
     62..650     -  rep_origin     ori: high-copy-number ColE1/pMB1/pBR322/pUC origin of replication
   1303..1368    +  CDS            3xFLAG: three tandem FLAG® epitope tags, followed by an enterokinase cleavage site
   1372..5475    +  CDS            Cas9: Cas9 (Csn1) endonuclease from the Streptococcus pyogenes Type II CRISPR/Cas system generates RNA-guided double strand breaks in DNA
   5997..6284    +  CDS            MEP1 (fragment): MEP1_YEAST - Also known as AMT1. Experimental evidence at protein level: Swiss-Prot protein existence level 1. Transporter for ammonium (both charged and uncharged NH3 and NH4) to use as a nitrogen source. Can also transport methylamine. The affinity of MEP1 is about twenty times lower than that of MEP2. MEP3 has the lowest affinity. From Saccharomyces cerevisiae (strain ATCC 204508 / S288c) (Baker's yeast).
   6726..7115    +  CDS            CAPSD_BPMS2: Experimental evidence at protein level: Swiss-Prot protein existence level 1. Acts as a translational repressor of viral replicase synthesis late in infection. This latter function is the result of capsid protein interaction with an RNA hairpin which contains the replicase ribosome-binding site. From Escherichia phage MS2 (Bacteriophage MS2).
   7307..7783    +  promoter       GAP promoter: promoter for Pichia pastoris glyceraldehyde-3-phosphate dehydrogenase
   7802..7825    +  misc_RNA       sTRSV HHRz (fragment): hammerhead ribozyme from the tobacco ringspot virus satellite RNA (Khvorova et al., 2003)
   7859..7934    +  misc_RNA       gRNA scaffold: guide RNA scaffold for the Streptococcus pyogenes CRISPR/Cas9 system
   7939..7957    +  misc_RNA       MS2 stem loop: stem loop that binds the bacteriophage MS2 coat protein
   8544..8887    +  promoter       TEF promoter: Ashbya gossypii TEF promoter
   8894..9458    +  CDS            NrsR (fragment): nourseothricin acetyltransferase; Streptomyces noursei nat1; confers resistance to nourseothricin
   9466..9663    +  terminator     TEF terminator: Ashbya gossypii TEF terminator
