[The description below was written by a language model from this plasmid's Addgene catalogue record and pLannotate feature annotations shown in this document.]
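Description:
THI ONLY pGAP T- is a 10,676 bp yeast expression plasmid for Pichia pastoris, assembled in the BB3rN_AD backbone. It serves as a non-activation control in a CRISPR/RNA-scaffold system for tuning transcription. It replicates at high copy in E. coli from a ColE1/pUC-type origin. The only selection marker is a nourseothricin acetyltransferase cassette flanked by the Ashbya gossypii TEF promoter and terminator, and nourseothricin is the recorded bacterial selection. No yeast replication origin is annotated, and the record does not say how the plasmid is maintained in Pichia.

The payload comprises three expression units. The first places dCas9, a nuclease-dead Streptococcus pyogenes Cas9 carrying an N-terminal 3xFLAG tag and, per the construct name, an SV40 NLS, under the pTEF2 promoter. The feature table labels this ORF simply as Cas9, so the inactivating mutations rest on the catalogue description. The second unit uses pPOR1 to express the bacteriophage MS2 coat protein with an SV40 NLS but with no activator domain attached ("MS2bind only"). This protein can dock on the scaffold RNA without recruiting transcriptional machinery. The third unit uses the Pichia GAP promoter, a Pol II promoter, to transcribe a guide RNA. A hammerhead ribozyme fragment lies upstream, presumably to release the guide's 5′ end from the transcript, and the S. pyogenes gRNA scaffold is followed by an MS2 stem loop that the coat protein binds. The name refers to THI11, while the insert field lists the guide as a non-targeting control, and the record does not resolve this. A short fragment annotated as MEP1 lies between the dCas9 and MS2 units and may simply be a similarity hit within regulatory sequence.

The plasmid provides a baseline for comparison with matched constructs that carry an activator-fused MS2 protein.
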