Addgene plasmid #161503: THI ONLY pGAP T-
Purpose: Non activation control for CRISPR/RNA scaffold based transcription regulation in Pichia pastoris BB3rN_pTEF2_dCAS9(3xFLAG_SV40NLS)_pPOR1_MS2bind_only_SV40NLS_pGAP_THI11_T-_gRNA_MS2
Depositing lab: Brigitte Gasser & Diethard Mattanovich. Depositing organization: Austrian Centre of Industrial Biotechnology. Publication: Fine-Tuning of Transcription in Pichia pastoris Using dCas9 and RNA Scaffolds. Baumschabl M, Prielhofer R, Mattanovich D, Steiger MG. ACS Synth Biol. 2020 Dec 18;9(12):3202-3209. doi: 10.1021/acssynbio.0c00214. Epub 2020 Nov 12. PubMed 33180466.
Backbone
  Vector backbone: Addgene#98552 BB3rN_AD
  Backbone size w/o insert (bp): 3000
  Total vector size (bp): 10676
  Vector type: Yeast Expression
Growth in bacteria
  Bacterial resistance: Nourseothricin (clonNat), 50 μg/mL
  Growth temperature: 37°C
  Growth strain: DH5alpha
  Copy number: High Copy
Gene/Insert 1
  Gene/Insert name: dCAS9
  Promoter: pTEF2
  Cloning method: Unknown
  Sequencing primers: 5′ gaggtatgtaggcggtgcta; 3′ GTACTGTGTCGTGAAGGC
Gene/Insert 2
  Gene/Insert name: MS2 (non activation control NAC)
  Promoter: pPOR1
  Cloning method: Unknown
  Sequencing primers: 5′ GCCTTCACGACACAGTAC; 3′ GACAGTGGAGGAAAATAATGTGC
Gene/Insert 3
  Gene/Insert name: gRNA (Non targeting control NTC)
  Promoter: pGAP
  Cloning method: Unknown
  Sequencing primers: 5′ GCACATTATTTTCCTCCACTGTC; 3′ ttatatttctctacaggggc
Terms and licenses: Academic/Nonprofit Terms; Industry Terms: Not Available to Industry
How to cite: THI ONLY pGAP T- was a gift from Brigitte Gasser & Diethard Mattanovich (Addgene plasmid # 161503 ; http://n2t.net/addgene:161503 ; RRID:Addgene_161503)
